>Addgene plasmid #68370 | U6GRNA | depositor full sequence | sequence record 119655 | U6GRNA sequence 3178 bps
GGCCGCAGGAACCCCTAGTGATGGAGTTGGCCACTCCCTCTCTGCGCGCTCGCTCGCTCACTGAGGCCGG
GCGACCAAAGGTCGCCCGACGCCCGGGCTTTGCCCGGGCGGCCTCAGTGAGCGAGCGAGCGCGCAGCTGC
CTGCAGGGGCGCCTGATGCGGTATTTTCTCCTTACGCATCTGTGCGGTATTTCACACCGCATA
[142 nt withheld, positions 204-345]
C
[141 nt withheld, positions 347-487]
CCTTTGACGTTGGAGTCCACGTTCTTT
[37 nt withheld, positions 515-551]
ACCCTATCTCGGGCTATTCTTTTGATTTATAAGGGATTTTGCCGATTTCGGCCTATTGGTTAAAAAATGA
GCTGATTTAACAAAAATTTAACGCGAATTTTAACAAAATATTAACGTTTACAATTTTATGGTGCACTCTC
AGTACAATCTGCTCTGATGCCGCATAGTTAAGCCAGCCCCGACACCCGCCAACACCCGCTGACGCGCCCT
GACGGGCTTGTCTGCTCCCGGCATCCGCTTACAGACAAGCTGTGACCGTCTCCGGGAGCTGCATGTGTCA
GAGGTTTTCACCGTCATCACCGAAACGCGCGAGACGAAAGGGCCTCGTGATACGCCTATTTTTATAGGTT
AATGTCATGATAATAATGGTTTCTTAGACGTCAGGTGGCACTTTTCGGGGAAATGTGCGCGGAACCCCTA
TTTGTTTATTTTTCTAAATACATTCAAATATGTATCCGCTCATGAGACAATAACCCTGATAAATGCTTCA
ATAATATTGAAAAAGGAAGAGTATGAGTATTCAACATTTCCGTGTCGCCCTTATTCCCTTTTTTGCGGCA
TTTTGCCTTCCTGTTTTTGCTCACCCAGAAACGCTGGTGAAAGTAAAAGATGCTGAAGATCAGTTGGGTG
CACGAGTGGGTTACATCGAACTGGATCTCAACAGCGGTAAGATCCTTGAGAGTTTTCGCCCCGAAGAACG
TTTTCCAATGATGAGCACTTTTAAAGTTCTGCTATGTGGCGCGGTATTATCCCGTATTGACGCCGGGCAA
GAGCAACTCGGTCGCCGCATACACTATTCTCAGAATGACTTGGTTGAGTACTCACCAGTCACAGAAAAGC
ATCTTACGGATGGCATGACAGTAAGAGAATTATGCAGTGCTGCCATAACCATGAGTGATAACACTGCGGC
CAACTTACTTCTGACAACGATCGGAGGACCGAAGGAGCTAACCGCTTTTTTGCACAACATGGGGGATCAT
GTAACTCGCCTTGATCGTTGGGAACCGGAGCTGAATGAAGCCATACCAAACGACGAGCGTGACACCACGA
TGCCTGTAGCAATGGCAACAACGTTGCGCAAACTATTAACTGGCGAACTACTTACTCTAGCTTCCCGGCA
ACAATTAATAGACTGGATGGAGGCGGATAAAGTTGCAGGACCACTTCTGCGCTCGGCCCTTCCGGCTGGC
TGGTTTATTGCTGATAAATCTGGAGCCGGTGAGCGTGGAAGCCGCGGTATCATTGCAGCACTGGGGCCAG
ATGGTAAGCCCTCCCGTATCGTAGTTATCTACACGACGGGGAGTCAGGCAACTATGGATGAACGAAATAG
ACAGATCGCTGAGATAGGTGCCTCACTGATTAAGCATTGGTAACTGTCAGACCAAGTTTACTCATATATA
CTTTAGATTGATTTAAAACTTCATTTTTAATTTAAAAGGATCTAGGTGAAGATCCTTTTTGATAATCTCA
TGACCAAAATCCCTTAACGTGAGTTTTCGTTCCACTGAGCGTCAGACCCCGTAGAAAAGATCAAAGGATC
TTCTTGAGATCCTTTTTTTCTGCGCGTAATCTGCTGCTTGCAAACAAAAAAACCACCGCTACCAGCGGTG
GTTTGTTTGCCGGATCAAGAGCTACCAACTCTTTTTCCGAAGGTAACTGGCTTCAGCAGAGCGCAGATAC
CAAATACTGTCCTTCTAGTGTAGCCGTAGTTAGGCCACCACTTCAAGAACTCTGTAGCACCGCCTACATA
CCTCGCTCTGCTAATCCTGTTACCAGTGGCTGCTGCCAGTGGCGATAAGTCGTGTCTTACCGGGTTGGAC
TCAAGACGATAGTTACCGGATAAGGCGCAGCGGTCGGGCTGAACGGGGGGTTCGTGCACACAGCCCAGCT
TGGAGCGAACGACCTACACCGAACTGAGATACCTACAGCGTGAGCTATGAGAAAGCGCCACGCTTCCCGA
AGGGAGAAAGGCGGACAGGTATCCGGTAAGCGGCAGGGTCGGAACAGGAGAGCGCACGAGGGAGCTTCCA
GGGGGAAACGCCTGGTATCTTTATAGTCCTGTCGGGTTTCGCCACCTCTGACTTGAGCGTCGATTTTTGT
GATGCTCGTCAGGGGGGCGGAGCCTATGGAAAAACGCCAGCAACGCGGCCTTTTTACGGTTCCTGGCCTT
TTGCTGGCCTTTTGCTCACATGTGAGGGCCTATTTCCCATGATTCCTTCATATTTGCATATACGATACAA
GGCTGTTAGAGAGATAATTGGAATTAATTTGACTGTAAACACAAAGATATTAGTACAAAATACGTGACGT
AGAAAGTAATAATTTCTTGGGTAGTTTGCAGTTTTAAAATTATGTTTTAAAATGGACTATCATATGCTTA
CCGTAACTTGAAAGTATTTCGATTTCTTGGCTTTATATATCTTGTGGAAAGGACGAAACACCGGGTCTTC
GAGAAGACCTGTTTTAGAGCTAGAAATAGCAAGTTAAAATAAGGCTAGTCCGTTATCAACTTGAAAAAGT
GGCACCGAGTCGGTGCTTTTTTGTTTTAGAGCTAGAAATAGCAAGTTAAAATAAGGCTAGTCCGTTTTTA
GCGCGTGCGCCAATTCTGCAGACAAATGGCTCTAGAG
Features (pLannotate 1.2.2; 11 found; start..end, strand, type, name):
      7..147     +  repeat_region  AAV2 ITR: inverted terminal repeat of adeno-associated virus serotype 2 inverted
    152..203     -  misc_feature   bom (fragment): basis of mobility region from pBR322
    222..602     +  rep_origin     M13 ori (sequence partly withheld): M13 bacteriophage origin of replication; arrow indicates direction of (+) strand synthesis
    678..727     -  misc_feature   bom (fragment): basis of mobility region from pBR322
    829..864     -  CDS            rop (fragment): Rop protein, which maintains plasmids at low copy number; rop
    959..1063    +  promoter       AmpR promoter: bla
   1064..1924    +  CDS            AmpR: β-lactamase; bla; confers resistance to ampicillin, carbenicillin, and related antibiotics
   2095..2683    +  rep_origin     ori: high-copy-number ColE1/pMB1/pBR322/pUC origin of replication
   2745..2985    +  promoter       U6 promoter: RNA polymerase III promoter for human U6 snRNA
   3012..3087    +  misc_RNA       gRNA scaffold: guide RNA scaffold for the Streptococcus pyogenes CRISPR/Cas9 system
   3094..3137    +  misc_RNA       gRNA scaffold (fragment): guide RNA scaffold for the Streptococcus pyogenes CRISPR/Cas9 system
