[The description below was written by a language model from this plasmid's Addgene catalogue record and pLannotate feature annotations shown in this document.]
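Description:
U6GRNA is a small (3,178 bp) mammalian expression plasmid that serves as an empty backbone for expressing single guide RNAs for the Streptococcus pyogenes CRISPR/Cas9 system. It was derived from pSpCas9(BB)-2A-GFP (PX458) by digesting with KpnI and NotI and religating. Consistent with this, the annotated sequence contains no Cas9, 2A or GFP features, so the construct supplies only the guide RNA component and the nuclease must be provided from a separate source. Propagation in E. coli relies on a high-copy ColE1/pUC-type origin, with selection through the β-lactamase gene (AmpR) driven by its own bla promoter. An M13/f1-type phage origin is also present. The short bom and rop fragments are backbone remnants with no evident function in this context.

The payload is the human U6 promoter, an RNA polymerase III promoter suited to producing short, uncapped transcripts, placed directly upstream of the SpCas9 gRNA scaffold. A short unannotated gap separates the promoter from the scaffold. This is presumably where a target-specific spacer is inserted by restriction-enzyme cloning, but the record does not name the cloning sites. A second, partial gRNA scaffold annotation lies just downstream of the full scaffold, and one AAV2 inverted terminal repeat remains from the parent plasmid. With only one ITR annotated, the record gives no indication that the plasmid is intended for AAV packaging. The associated publication concerns genome editing with FACS enrichment of nuclease-expressing cells and indel detection by amplicon analysis, which suggests that U6GRNA is co-transfected with a separate nuclease plasmid in such workflows.
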