Addgene plasmid #68370: U6GRNA
Purpose: (Empty Backbone) gRNA scaffold with hU6 promoter
Depositing lab: Eric-Paul Bennett. Depositing organization: University of Copenhagen. Publication: Genome editing using FACS enrichment of nuclease-expressing cells and indel detection by amplicon analysis. Lonowski LA, Narimatsu Y, Riaz A, Delay CE, Yang Z, Niola F, Duda K, Ober EA, Clausen H, Wandall HH, Hansen SH, Bennett EP, Frodin M. Nat Protoc. 2017 Mar;12(3):581-603. doi: 10.1038/nprot.2016.165. Epub 2017 Feb 16. PubMed 28207001.
Backbone
  Vector backbone: pSpCas9(BB)-2A-GFP (PX458)
  Backbone manufacturer: Feng Zhang (Addgene plasmid # 48138)
  Modifications to backbone: digested px458 with KpnI/NotI and religated plasmid
  Vector type: Mammalian Expression
  Promoter: hU6
Growth in bacteria
  Bacterial resistance: Ampicillin, 100 μg/mL
  Growth temperature: 37°C
  Growth strain: DH5alpha
  Copy number: Unknown
Gene/Insert
  Cloning method: Restriction Enzyme
  Sequencing primers: 5′ hU6-F
Terms and licenses: Academic/Nonprofit Terms; Industry Terms: Not Available to Industry
How to cite: U6GRNA was a gift from Eric-Paul Bennett (Addgene plasmid # 68370 ; http://n2t.net/addgene:68370 ; RRID:Addgene_68370)
