>Addgene plasmid #68370 | U6GRNA | addgene partial sequence | sequence record 141300 | hU6-F 5'-GAGGGCCTATTTCCCATGATT-3'
TTAGAGAGATAATTGGAATTAATTTGACTGTAAACACAAAGATATTAGTACAAAATACGTGACGTAGAAA
GTAATAATTTCTTGGGTAGTTTGCAGTTTTAAAATTATGTTTTAAAATGGACTATCATATGCTTACCGTA
ACTTGAAAGTATTTCGATTTCTTGGCTTTATATATCTTGTGGAAAGGACGAAACACCGGGTCTTCGAGAA
GACCTGTTTTAGAGCTAGAAATAGCAAGTTAAAATAAGGCTAGTCCGTTATCAACTTGAAAAAGTGGCAC
CGAGTCGGTGCTTTTTTGTTTTAGAGCTAGAAATAGCAAGTTAAAATAAGGCTAGTCCGTTTTTAGCGCG
TGCGCCAATTCTGCAGACAAATGGCTCTAGAGGGCCGCAGGAACCCCTAGTGATGGAGTTGGCCACTCCC
TCTCTGCGCGCT
