>Addgene plasmid #68370 | U6GRNA | addgene partial sequence | sequence record 141302 | StrepPyoCas9-5UTR-F 5'-CGGTGCCACTTTTTCAAGTTG-3'
ACTTGCTATTTCTAGCTCTAAAACAGGTCTTCTCGAAGACCCGGTGTTTCGTCCTTTCCACAAGATATAT
AAAGCCAAGAAATCGAAATACTTTCAAGTTACGGTAAGCATATGATAGTCCATTTTAAAACATAATTTTA
AAACTGCAAACTACCCAAGAAATTATTACTTTCTACGTCACGTATTTTGTACTAATATCTTTGTGTTTAC
AGTCAAATTAATTCCAATTATCTCTCTAACAGCCTTGTATCGTATATGCAAATATGAAGGAATCATGGGA
AATAGGCCCTCACATGTGAGCAAAAGGCCAGCAAAAGGCCAGGAACCGTAAAAAGGCCGCGTTGCTGGCG
TTTTTCCATAGGCTCCGCCCCCCTGACGAGCATCACAAAAATCGACGCTCAAGTCAGAGGTGGCGAAACC
CGACAGGACTATAAAGATACCAGGCGTTTCCCCCTGGAAGCTCCCTCGTGCGCTCTCCTGTTCCGACCCT
GCCGCTTACCGGATACCTGTCCGCCTTTCTCCCTTCGGGAAGCGTGGCGCTTTCTCATAGCTCACGCTGT
AGGTATCTCAGTTCGGTGTAGGTCGTTCGCTCCAAGCTGGGCTGTGTGCACGAACCCCCCGTTCAGCCCG
ACCGCTGCGCCTTATCCGGTAACTATCGTCTTGAGTCCAACCCGGTAAGACACGACTTATCGCCACTGGC
AGCAGCCACTGGTAACAGGATTAGCAGAGCGAGGTATGTAGGCGGTGCTACAGAGTTCTTGAAGTGGTGG
CCTAACTACGGCTACACTAGAAGAACAGTATTTGGTATCTGCGCTCTGCTGAAGCCAGTTACCTTCGGAA
AAAGAGTTGGTAGCTCTTGATCCGGCAAACAAACCACCGCTGGTAGCGGTGGTTTTTTTGTTTGCAAGCA
GCAGATTACGCGCAGAAAAAAAGGATCTCAAGAAGATCCTTTGATCTTTTCTACGGGGTCTGACGC
